LOCUS       Exported 6757 bp ds-DNA circular SYN 13-MAY-2021
DEFINITION  Yeast Expression plasmid for SARS-CoV-2 3C-like proteinase.
ACCESSION   .
VERSION     .
KEYWORDS    pGBW-m4046557
SOURCE      synthetic DNA construct
  ORGANISM  synthetic DNA construct
REFERENCE   1 (bases 1 to 6757)
  TITLE     SARS-CoV-2 protein Yeast expression constructs, tagged, for protein
            expression and/or purification
REFERENCE   2 (bases 1 to 6757)
  AUTHORS   .
  TITLE     Direct Submission
  JOURNAL   Exported May 13, 2021 from SnapGene Server 1.1.58
            http://www.snapgene.com
FEATURES             Location/Qualifiers
     source          1..6757
                     /organism="synthetic DNA construct"
                     /mol_type="other DNA"
     CDS             1352..1369
                     /codon_start=1
                     /product="thrombin recognition and cleavage site"
                     /label=thrombin site
                     /translation="LVPRGS"
     primer_bind     complement(2512..2530)
                     /label=CYC1
                     /note="CYC1 transcription termination signal, reverse
                     primer"
     CDS             2881..3684
                     /codon_start=1
                     /gene="S. cerevisiae URA3"
                     /product="orotidine-5'-phosphate decarboxylase, required
                     for uracil biosynthesis"
                     /label=URA3
                     /note="yeast auxotrophic marker, counterselectable with
                     5-fluoroorotic acid (5-FOA)"
                     /translation="MSKATYKERAATHPSPVAAKLFNIMHEKQTNLCASLDVRTTKELL
                     ELVEALGPKICLLKTHVDILTDFSMEGTVKPLKALSAKYNFLLFEDRKFADIGNTVKLQ
                     YSAGVYRIAEWADITNAHGVVGPGIVSGLKQAAEEVTKEPRGLLMLAELSCKGSLSTGE
                     YTKGTVDIAKSDKDFVIGFIAQRDMGGRDEGYDWLIMTPGVGLDDKGDALGQQYRTVDD
                     VVSTGSDIIIVGRGLFAKGRDAKVEGERYRKAGWEAYLRRCGQQN"
     rep_origin      3767..4749
                     /label=2u ori
                     /note="yeast 2u plasmid origin of replication"
     terminator      4827..4856
                     /label=T3Te terminator
                     /note="phage T3 early transcription terminator"
     rep_origin      4878..5465
                     /direction=RIGHT
                     /label=ori
                     /note="high-copy-number ColE1/pMB1/pBR322/pUC origin of
                     replication"
     terminator      5477..5504
                     /label=T7Te terminator
                     /note="phage T7 early transcription terminator"
     CDS             complement(5528..5719)
                     /codon_start=1
                     /gene="rop"
                     /product="Rop protein, which maintains plasmids at low copy
                     number"
                     /label=rop
                     /translation="MTKQEKTALNMARFIRSQTLTLLEKLNELDADEQADICESLHDHA
                     DELYRSCLARFGDDGENL"
     CDS             complement(5720..6580)
                     /codon_start=1
                     /gene="bla"
                     /product="beta-lactamase"
                     /label=AmpR
                     /note="confers resistance to ampicillin, carbenicillin, and
                     related antibiotics"
                     /translation="MSIQHFRVALIPFFAAFCLPVFAHPETLVKVKDAEDQLGARVGYI
                     ELDLNSGKILESLRPEERFPMMSTFKVLLCGAVLSRIDAGQEQLGRRIHYSQNDLVEYS
                     PVTEKHLTDGMTVRELCSAAITMSDNTAANLLLATIGGPKELTAFLHNMGDHVTRLDRW
                     EPELNEAIPNDERDTTMPVAMATTLRKLLTGELLTLASRQQLIDWMEADKVAGSLLRSA
                     LPAGWFIADKSGAGERGSRGIIAALGPDGKPSRIVVIYTTGSQATMDERNRQIAEIGAS
                     LIKHW"
     primer_bind     6343..6362
                     /label=Amp-R
                     /note="Ampicillin resistance gene, reverse primer"
     promoter        complement(6581..6683)
                     /label=cat promoter
                     /note="promoter of the E. coli cat gene encoding
                     chloramphenicol acetyltransferase"
     terminator      6684..6715
                     /label=tonB terminator
                     /note="bidirectional E. coli tonB-P14 transcription
                     terminator"
ORIGIN
        1 gcggccgccc cacacaccat agcttcaaaa tgtttctact ccttttttac tcttccagat
       61 tttctcggac tccgcgcatc gccgtaccac ttcaaaacac ccaagcacag catactaaat
      121 ttcccctctt tcttcctcta gggtgtcgtt aattacccgt actaaaggtt tggaaaagaa
      181 aaaagagacc gcctcgtttc tttttcttcg tcgaaaaagg caataaaann nnnnntcacg
      241 tttctttttc ttgaaaattt ttttttttga tttttttctc tttcgatgac ctcccattga
      301 tatttaagtt aataaacggt cttcaatttc tcaagtttca gtttcatttt tcttgttcta
      361 ttacaacttt ttttacttct tgctcattag aaagaaagca tagcaatcta atctaagttt
      421 taattacaaa atgnnnnnnn nnnnnnnnnn nnnnnnnnnn nnnnnnnnnn nnnnnnnnnn
      481 nnnnnnnnnn nnnnnnnnnn nnnnnnnnnn nnnnnnnnnn nnnnnnnnnn nnnnnnnnnn
      541 nnnnnnnnnn nnnnnnnnnn nnnnnnnnnn nnnnnnnnnn nnnnnnnnnn nnnnnnnnnn
      601 nnnnnnnnnn nnnnnnnnnn nnnnnnnnnn nnnnnnnnnn nnnnnnnnnn nnnnnnnnnn
      661 nnnnnnnnnn nnnnnnnnnn nnnnnnnnnn nnnnnnnnnn nnnnnnnnnn nnnnnnnnnn
      721 nnnnnnnnnn nnnnnnnnnn nnnnnnnnnn nnnnnnnnnn nnnnnnnnnn nnnnnnnnnn
      781 nnnnnnnnnn nnnnnnnnnn nnnnnnnnnn nnnnnnnnnn nnnnnnnnnn nnnnnnnnnn
      841 nnnnnnnnnn nnnnnnnnnn nnnnnnnnnn nnnnnnnnnn nnnnnnnnnn nnnnnnnnnn
      901 nnnnnnnnnn nnnnnnnnnn nnnnnnnnnn nnnnnnnnnn nnnnnnnnnn nnnnnnnnnn
      961 nnnnnnnnnn nnnnnnnnnn nnnnnnnnnn nnnnnnnnnn nnnnnnnnnn nnnnnnnnnn
     1021 nnnnnnnnnn nnnnnnnnnn nnnnnnnnnn nnnnnnnnnn nnnnnnnnnn nnnnnnnnnn
     1081 nnnnnnnnnn nnnnnnnnnn nnnnnnnnnn nnnnnnnnnn nnnnnnnnnn nnnnnnnnnn
     1141 nnnnnnnnnn nnnnnnnnnn nnnnnnnnnn nnnnnnnnnn nnnnnnnnnn nnnnnnnnnn
     1201 nnnnnnnnnn nnnnnnnnnn nnnnnnnnnn nnnnnnnnnn nnnnnnnnnn nnnnnnnnnn
     1261 nnnnnnnnnn nnnnnnnnnn nnnnnnnnnn nnnnnnnnnn nnnnnnnnnn nnnnnnnnnn
     1321 nnnnnnnnnn nnnnnnnnnn nnnnnnnnnn nctcgtgccg agaggttcta aaatcgagga
     1381 aggtaagcta gtcatttgga taaatggaga taagggttac aacggtttgg cagaagtagg
     1441 caagaaattt gaaaaggaca caggtatcaa ggtgacggtt gaacatccag acaagttaga
     1501 agaaaaattc cctcaagttg ctgctactgg tgatggtccc gacattattt tctgggccca
     1561 cgatcgtttt ggtggatatg ctcagtcagg tttgctggct gagatcaccc cagacaaggc
     1621 cttccaagat aaattgtacc cattcacttg ggatgctgtc agatacaacg gtaagcttat
     1681 agcatatcca attgctgttg aagccttatc gttgatctac aataaggact tgttacctaa
     1741 cccaccaaag acatgggaag aaattccagc tttggataaa gagctaaagg ccaagggaaa
     1801 aagcgctttg atgtttaact tacaagaacc ttatttcacc tggccattaa tcgctgctga
     1861 cggtggttac gcatttaaat acgaaaacgg taagtatgac attaaggatg tcggcgttga
     1921 taatgctggt gcaaaggctg gtttgacctt cttggttgat ttaataaaga ataaacacat
     1981 gaacgctgac actgactact ctatcgccga agccgctttc aacaagggtg aaactgctat
     2041 gaccataaat ggtccatggg cctggagtaa cattgatact tctaaagtaa actatggtgt
     2101 cactgttttg cctacattca aaggccaacc atccaagccc tttgtcggtg ttctatccgc
     2161 tggcatcaat gctgcttctc caaacaagga gctagctaaa gaatttttgg aaaattactt
     2221 gttaactgac gaaggtttgg aggccgttaa caaggacaag ccattgggtg ctgtcgcttt
     2281 gaaatcttac gaagaagaat tggctaagga tcccagaatt gccgctacca tggagaacgc
     2341 ccaaaagggt gaaattatgc caaacatccc acaaatgtca gccttctggt acgcagttag
     2401 gactgccgtg attaatgctg cttccggtag acaaaccgtc gacgaagcat taaaagatgc
     2461 tcaaacgtaa acaggcccct tttcctttgt cgatatcatg taattagtta tgtcacgctt
     2521 acattcacgc cctcctccca catccgctct aaccgaaaag gaaggagtta gacaacctga
     2581 agtctaggtc cctatttatt ttttttaata gttatgttag tattaagaac gttatttata
     2641 tttcaaattt ttcttttttt tctgtacaaa gcggccgccg aaccactagt gcactgcagt
     2701 acacggtttc cttgaaattt ttttgattcg gtaatctccg aacagaagga agaacgaagg
     2761 aaggagcaca gacttagatt ggtatatata cgcatatgta gtgttgaaga aacatgaaat
     2821 tgcccagtat tcttaaccca actgcacaga acaaaaacgt gcaggaaacg aagataaatc
     2881 atgtcgaaag ctacatataa ggaacgtgct gctactcatc ctagtcctgt tgctgccaag
     2941 ctatttaata tcatgcacga aaagcaaaca aacttgtgtg cttcattgga tgttcgtacc
     3001 accaaggaat tactggagtt agttgaagca ttaggtccca aaatttgttt actaaaaaca
     3061 catgtggata tcttgactga tttttccatg gagggcacag ttaagccgct aaaggcatta
     3121 tccgccaagt acaatttttt actcttcgag gacagaaaat ttgctgacat tggtaataca
     3181 gtcaaattgc agtactctgc gggtgtatac agaatagcag aatgggcaga cattacgaat
     3241 gcacacggtg tggtgggccc aggtattgtt agcggtttga agcaggcggc agaagaagta
     3301 acaaaggaac ctagaggcct tttgatgtta gcagaattgt catgcaaggg ctccctatct
     3361 actggagaat atactaaggg tactgttgac attgcgaaga gcgacaaaga ttttgttatc
     3421 ggctttattg ctcaaagaga catgggtgga agagatgaag gttacgattg gttgattatg
     3481 acacccggtg tgggtttaga tgacaaggga gatgcattgg gtcaacagta tagaaccgtg
     3541 gatgatgtgg tttctacagg atctgacatt attattgttg gaagaggact atttgcaaag
     3601 ggaagggatg ctaaggtaga gggtgaacgt tacagaaaag caggctggga agcatatttg
     3661 agaagatgcg gccagcaaaa ctaaaaaact gtattataag taaatgcatg tatactaaac
     3721 tcacaaatta gagcttcaat ttaattatat cagttattac ccgagtaacg aagcatctgt
     3781 gcttcatttt gtagaacaaa aatgcaacgc gagagcgcta atttttcaaa caaagaatct
     3841 gagctgcatt tttacagaac agaaatgcaa cgcgaaagcg ctattttacc aacgaagaat
     3901 ctgtgcttca tttttgtaaa acaaaaatgc aacgcgagag cgctaatttt tcaaacaaag
     3961 aatctgagct gcatttttac agaacagaaa tgcaacgcga gagcgctatt ttaccaacaa
     4021 agaatctata cttctttttt gttctacaaa aatgcatccc gagagcgcta tttttctaac
     4081 aaagcatctt agattacttt ttttctcctt tgtgcgctct ataatgcagt ctcttgataa
     4141 ctttttgcac tgtaggtccg ttaaggttag aagaaggcta ctttggtgtc tattttctct
     4201 tccataaaaa aagcctgact ccacttcccg cgtttactga ttactagcga agctgcgggt
     4261 gcattttttc aagataaagg catccccgat tatattctat accgatgtgg attgcgcata
     4321 ctttgtgaac agaaagtgat agcgttgatg attcttcatt ggtcagaaaa ttatgaacgg
     4381 tttcttctat tttgtctcta tatactacgt ataggaaatg tttacatttt cgtattgttt
     4441 tcgattcact ctatgaatag ttcttactac aatttttttg tctaaagagt aatactagag
     4501 ataaacataa aaaatgtaga ggtcgagttt agatgcaagt tcaaggagcg aaaggtggat
     4561 gggtaggtta tatagggata tagcacagag atatatagca aagagatact tttgagcaat
     4621 gtttgtggaa gcggtattcg caatatttta gtagctcgtt acagtccggt gcgtttttgg
     4681 ttttttgaaa gtgcgtcatc agagcgcttt tggttttcaa aagcgctctg aagttcctat
     4741 actttctagc tagagaatag gaacttcccg agcggccgcg tgttacaagc ttgactccag
     4801 cgtaactgga ctgcaatcaa ctcactggct caccttcacg ggtgggcctt tcttcggtag
     4861 aaaatcaaag gatcttcttg agatcctttt tttctgcgcg taatctgctg cttgcaaaca
     4921 aaaaaaccac cgctaccagc ggtggtttgt ttgccggatc aagagctacc aactcttttt
     4981 ccgaggtaac tggcttcagc agagcgcaga taccaaatac tgttcttcta gtgtagccgt
     5041 agttaggcca ccacttcaag aactctgtag caccgcctac atacctcgct ctgctaatcc
     5101 tgttaccagt ggctgctgcc agtggcgata agtcgtgtct taccgggttg gactcaagac
     5161 gatagttacc ggataaggcg cagcggtcgg gctgaacggg gggttcgtgc acacagccca
     5221 gcttggagcg aacgacctac accgaactga gatacctaca gcgtgagcta tgagaaagcg
     5281 ccacgcttcc cgaagggaga aaggcggaca ggtatccggt aagcggcagg gtcggaacag
     5341 gagagcgcac gagggagctt ccaggggtaa acgcctggta tctttatagt cctgtcgggt
     5401 ttcgccacct ctgacttgag catcgatttt tgtgatgctc gtcagggggg cggagcctat
     5461 ggaaaaacgc cagcaacgca gaaaggccca cccgaaggtg agccaggtga ttacatttgg
     5521 gccctcatca gaggttttca ccgtcatcac cgaaacgcgc gaggcagctg cggtaaagct
     5581 catcagcgtg gtcgtgaagc gattcacaga tgtctgcctg ttcatccgcg tccagctcgt
     5641 tgagtttctc cagaagcgtt aatgtctggc ttctgataaa gcgggccatg ttaagggcgg
     5701 ttttttcctg tttggtcact taccaatgct taatcagtga ggcacctatc tcagcgatct
     5761 gtctatttcg ttcatccata gttgcctgac tccccgtcgt gtagataact acgatgcggg
     5821 agggcttacc atctggcccc agtgctgcaa tgataccgcg agacccacgc tcaccggctc
     5881 cagatttatc agcaataaac cagccagccg ggagggccga gcgcagaagt gatcctgcaa
     5941 ctttatccgc ctccatccag tctattaatt gttgccggga agctagagta agtagttcgc
     6001 cagttaatag tttgcgcaac gttgttgcca ttgctacagg catcgtggtg tcacgctcgt
     6061 cgtttggtat ggcttcattc agctccggtt cccaacgatc aaggcgagtt acatgatccc
     6121 ccatgttgtg caaaaaagcg gttagctcct tcggtcctcc gatcgttgcc agaagtaagt
     6181 tggccgcagt gttatcactc atggttatgg cagcactgca taattctctt actgtcatgc
     6241 catccgtgag atgcttttct gtgactggtg agtactcaac caagtcattc tgagaatagt
     6301 gtatgcggcg accgagttgc tcttgcccgg cgtcaatacg ggataatacc gcgccacata
     6361 gcagaacttt aaaagtgctc atcattggaa aacgttcttc ggggcgtaaa ctctcaagga
     6421 tcttaccgct gttgagatcc agttcgatgt aacccactcg tgcacccaac tgatcttcag
     6481 catcttttac tttcaccagc gtttctgggt gagcaaaaac aggaaggcaa aatgccgcaa
     6541 aaaagggaat aagggcgaca cggaaatgtt gaatactcat tttagcttcc ttagctcctg
     6601 aaaatctcga taactcaaaa aatacgcccg gtagtgatct tatttcatta tggtgaaagt
     6661 tggaacctct tacgtgccga tcaagtcaaa agcctccggt cggaggcttt tgactttctg
     6721 ctatggaggt caggtatgat ttaaatggtc agttaga
//
