>Addgene plasmid #149131 | pGBW-m4046557 | depositor full sequence | sequence record 291584 | Full Sequence
GCGGCCGCCCCACACACCATAGCTTCAAAATGTTTCTACTCCTTTTTTACTCTTCCAGATTTTCTCGGAC
TCCGCGCATCGCCGTACCACTTCAAAACACCCAAGCACAGCATACTAAATTTCCCCTCTTTCTTCCTCTA
GGGTGTCGTTAATTACCCGTACTAAAGGTTTGGAAAAGAAAAAAGAGACCGCCTCGTTTCTTTTTCTTCG
TCGAAAAAGGCAATAAAAATTTTTATCACGTTTCTTTTTCTTGAAAATTTTTTTTTTTGATTTTTTTCTC
TTTCGATGACCTCCCATTGATATTTAAGTTAATAAACGGTCTTCAATTTCTCAAGTTTCAGTTTCATTTT
TCTTGTTCTATTACAACTTTTTTTACTTCTTGCTCATTAGAAAGAAAGCATAGCAATCTAATCTAAGTTT
TAATTACAAAATG
[918 nt withheld, positions 434-1351]
CTCGTGCCGAGAGGTTCTAAAATCGAGGAAGGTAAGCTAGTCATTTGGATAAATGGAGATAAGGGTTACA
ACGGTTTGGCAGAAGTAGGCAAGAAATTTGAAAAGGACACAGGTATCAAGGTGACGGTTGAACATCCAGA
CAAGTTAGAAGAAAAATTCCCTCAAGTTGCTGCTACTGGTGATGGTCCCGACATTATTTTCTGGGCCCAC
GATCGTTTTGGTGGATATGCTCAGTCAGGTTTGCTGGCTGAGATCACCCCAGACAAGGCCTTCCAAGATA
AATTGTACCCATTCACTTGGGATGCTGTCAGATACAACGGTAAGCTTATAGCATATCCAATTGCTGTTGA
AGCCTTATCGTTGATCTACAATAAGGACTTGTTACCTAACCCACCAAAGACATGGGAAGAAATTCCAGCT
TTGGATAAAGAGCTAAAGGCCAAGGGAAAAAGCGCTTTGATGTTTAACTTACAAGAACCTTATTTCACCT
GGCCATTAATCGCTGCTGACGGTGGTTACGCATTTAAATACGAAAACGGTAAGTATGACATTAAGGATGT
CGGCGTTGATAATGCTGGTGCAAAGGCTGGTTTGACCTTCTTGGTTGATTTAATAAAGAATAAACACATG
AACGCTGACACTGACTACTCTATCGCCGAAGCCGCTTTCAACAAGGGTGAAACTGCTATGACCATAAATG
GTCCATGGGCCTGGAGTAACATTGATACTTCTAAAGTAAACTATGGTGTCACTGTTTTGCCTACATTCAA
AGGCCAACCATCCAAGCCCTTTGTCGGTGTTCTATCCGCTGGCATCAATGCTGCTTCTCCAAACAAGGAG
CTAGCTAAAGAATTTTTGGAAAATTACTTGTTAACTGACGAAGGTTTGGAGGCCGTTAACAAGGACAAGC
CATTGGGTGCTGTCGCTTTGAAATCTTACGAAGAAGAATTGGCTAAGGATCCCAGAATTGCCGCTACCAT
GGAGAACGCCCAAAAGGGTGAAATTATGCCAAACATCCCACAAATGTCAGCCTTCTGGTACGCAGTTAGG
ACTGCCGTGATTAATGCTGCTTCCGGTAGACAAACCGTCGACGAAGCATTAAAAGATGCTCAAACGTAAA
CAGGCCCCTTTTCCTTTGTCGATATCATGTAATTAGTTATGTCACGCTTACATTCACGCCCTCCTCCCAC
ATCCGCTCTAACCGAAAAGGAAGGAGTTAGACAACCTGAAGTCTAGGTCCCTATTTATTTTTTTTAATAG
TTATGTTAGTATTAAGAACGTTATTTATATTTCAAATTTTTCTTTTTTTTCTGTACAAAGCGGCCGCCGA
ACCACTAGTGCACTGCAGTACACGGTTTCCTTGAAATTTTTTTGATTCGGTAATCTCCGAACAGAAGGAA
GAACGAAGGAAGGAGCACAGACTTAGATTGGTATATATACGCATATGTAGTGTTGAAGAAACATGAAATT
GCCCAGTATTCTTAACCCAACTGCACAGAACAAAAACGTGCAGGAAACGAAGATAAATCATGTCGAAAGC
TACATATAAGGAACGTGCTGCTACTCATCCTAGTCCTGTTGCTGCCAAGCTATTTAATATCATGCACGAA
AAGCAAACAAACTTGTGTGCTTCATTGGATGTTCGTACCACCAAGGAATTACTGGAGTTAGTTGAAGCAT
TAGGTCCCAAAATTTGTTTACTAAAAACACATGTGGATATCTTGACTGATTTTTCCATGGAGGGCACAGT
TAAGCCGCTAAAGGCATTATCCGCCAAGTACAATTTTTTACTCTTCGAGGACAGAAAATTTGCTGACATT
GGTAATACAGTCAAATTGCAGTACTCTGCGGGTGTATACAGAATAGCAGAATGGGCAGACATTACGAATG
CACACGGTGTGGTGGGCCCAGGTATTGTTAGCGGTTTGAAGCAGGCGGCAGAAGAAGTAACAAAGGAACC
TAGAGGCCTTTTGATGTTAGCAGAATTGTCATGCAAGGGCTCCCTATCTACTGGAGAATATACTAAGGGT
ACTGTTGACATTGCGAAGAGCGACAAAGATTTTGTTATCGGCTTTATTGCTCAAAGAGACATGGGTGGAA
GAGATGAAGGTTACGATTGGTTGATTATGACACCCGGTGTGGGTTTAGATGACAAGGGAGATGCATTGGG
TCAACAGTATAGAACCGTGGATGATGTGGTTTCTACAGGATCTGACATTATTATTGTTGGAAGAGGACTA
TTTGCAAAGGGAAGGGATGCTAAGGTAGAGGGTGAACGTTACAGAAAAGCAGGCTGGGAAGCATATTTGA
GAAGATGCGGCCAGCAAAACTAAAAAACTGTATTATAAGTAAATGCATGTATACTAAACTCACAAATTAG
AGCTTCAATTTAATTATATCAGTTATTACCCGAGTAACGAAGCATCTGTGCTTCATTTTGTAGAACAAAA
ATGCAACGCGAGAGCGCTAATTTTTCAAACAAAGAATCTGAGCTGCATTTTTACAGAACAGAAATGCAAC
GCGAAAGCGCTATTTTACCAACGAAGAATCTGTGCTTCATTTTTGTAAAACAAAAATGCAACGCGAGAGC
GCTAATTTTTCAAACAAAGAATCTGAGCTGCATTTTTACAGAACAGAAATGCAACGCGAGAGCGCTATTT
TACCAACAAAGAATCTATACTTCTTTTTTGTTCTACAAAAATGCATCCCGAGAGCGCTATTTTTCTAACA
AAGCATCTTAGATTACTTTTTTTCTCCTTTGTGCGCTCTATAATGCAGTCTCTTGATAACTTTTTGCACT
GTAGGTCCGTTAAGGTTAGAAGAAGGCTACTTTGGTGTCTATTTTCTCTTCCATAAAAAAAGCCTGACTC
CACTTCCCGCGTTTACTGATTACTAGCGAAGCTGCGGGTGCATTTTTTCAAGATAAAGGCATCCCCGATT
ATATTCTATACCGATGTGGATTGCGCATACTTTGTGAACAGAAAGTGATAGCGTTGATGATTCTTCATTG
GTCAGAAAATTATGAACGGTTTCTTCTATTTTGTCTCTATATACTACGTATAGGAAATGTTTACATTTTC
GTATTGTTTTCGATTCACTCTATGAATAGTTCTTACTACAATTTTTTTGTCTAAAGAGTAATACTAGAGA
TAAACATAAAAAATGTAGAGGTCGAGTTTAGATGCAAGTTCAAGGAGCGAAAGGTGGATGGGTAGGTTAT
ATAGGGATATAGCACAGAGATATATAGCAAAGAGATACTTTTGAGCAATGTTTGTGGAAGCGGTATTCGC
AATATTTTAGTAGCTCGTTACAGTCCGGTGCGTTTTTGGTTTTTTGAAAGTGCGTCATCAGAGCGCTTTT
GGTTTTCAAAAGCGCTCTGAAGTTCCTATACTTTCTAGCTAGAGAATAGGAACTTCCCGAGCGGCCGCGT
GTTACAAGCTTGACTCCAGCGTAACTGGACTGCAATCAACTCACTGGCTCACCTTCACGGGTGGGCCTTT
CTTCGGTAGAAAATCAAAGGATCTTCTTGAGATCCTTTTTTTCTGCGCGTAATCTGCTGCTTGCAAACAA
AAAAACCACCGCTACCAGCGGTGGTTTGTTTGCCGGATCAAGAGCTACCAACTCTTTTTCCGAGGTAACT
GGCTTCAGCAGAGCGCAGATACCAAATACTGTTCTTCTAGTGTAGCCGTAGTTAGGCCACCACTTCAAGA
ACTCTGTAGCACCGCCTACATACCTCGCTCTGCTAATCCTGTTACCAGTGGCTGCTGCCAGTGGCGATAA
GTCGTGTCTTACCGGGTTGGACTCAAGACGATAGTTACCGGATAAGGCGCAGCGGTCGGGCTGAACGGGG
GGTTCGTGCACACAGCCCAGCTTGGAGCGAACGACCTACACCGAACTGAGATACCTACAGCGTGAGCTAT
GAGAAAGCGCCACGCTTCCCGAAGGGAGAAAGGCGGACAGGTATCCGGTAAGCGGCAGGGTCGGAACAGG
AGAGCGCACGAGGGAGCTTCCAGGGGTAAACGCCTGGTATCTTTATAGTCCTGTCGGGTTTCGCCACCTC
TGACTTGAGCATCGATTTTTGTGATGCTCGTCAGGGGGGCGGAGCCTATGGAAAAACGCCAGCAACGCAG
AAAGGCCCACCCGAAGGTGAGCCAGGTGATTACATTTGGGCCCTCATCAGAGGTTTTCACCGTCATCACC
GAAACGCGCGAGGCAGCTGCGGTAAAGCTCATCAGCGTGGTCGTGAAGCGATTCACAGATGTCTGCCTGT
TCATCCGCGTCCAGCTCGTTGAGTTTCTCCAGAAGCGTTAATGTCTGGCTTCTGATAAAGCGGGCCATGT
TAAGGGCGGTTTTTTCCTGTTTGGTCACTTACCAATGCTTAATCAGTGAGGCACCTATCTCAGCGATCTG
TCTATTTCGTTCATCCATAGTTGCCTGACTCCCCGTCGTGTAGATAACTACGATGCGGGAGGGCTTACCA
TCTGGCCCCAGTGCTGCAATGATACCGCGAGACCCACGCTCACCGGCTCCAGATTTATCAGCAATAAACC
AGCCAGCCGGGAGGGCCGAGCGCAGAAGTGATCCTGCAACTTTATCCGCCTCCATCCAGTCTATTAATTG
TTGCCGGGAAGCTAGAGTAAGTAGTTCGCCAGTTAATAGTTTGCGCAACGTTGTTGCCATTGCTACAGGC
ATCGTGGTGTCACGCTCGTCGTTTGGTATGGCTTCATTCAGCTCCGGTTCCCAACGATCAAGGCGAGTTA
CATGATCCCCCATGTTGTGCAAAAAAGCGGTTAGCTCCTTCGGTCCTCCGATCGTTGCCAGAAGTAAGTT
GGCCGCAGTGTTATCACTCATGGTTATGGCAGCACTGCATAATTCTCTTACTGTCATGCCATCCGTGAGA
TGCTTTTCTGTGACTGGTGAGTACTCAACCAAGTCATTCTGAGAATAGTGTATGCGGCGACCGAGTTGCT
CTTGCCCGGCGTCAATACGGGATAATACCGCGCCACATAGCAGAACTTTAAAAGTGCTCATCATTGGAAA
ACGTTCTTCGGGGCGTAAACTCTCAAGGATCTTACCGCTGTTGAGATCCAGTTCGATGTAACCCACTCGT
GCACCCAACTGATCTTCAGCATCTTTTACTTTCACCAGCGTTTCTGGGTGAGCAAAAACAGGAAGGCAAA
ATGCCGCAAAAAAGGGAATAAGGGCGACACGGAAATGTTGAATACTCATTTTAGCTTCCTTAGCTCCTGA
AAATCTCGATAACTCAAAAAATACGCCCGGTAGTGATCTTATTTCATTATGGTGAAAGTTGGAACCTCTT
ACGTGCCGATCAAGTCAAAAGCCTCCGGTCGGAGGCTTTTGACTTTCTGCTATGGAGGTCAGGTATGATT
TAAATGGTCAGTTAGA
Features (pLannotate 1.2.2; 14 found; start..end, strand, type, name):
     10..417     +  promoter       TEF1 promoter: S. cerevisiae TEF1; promoter for EF-1α
    434..1351    +  CDS            R1A_SARS2 (fragment) (sequence withheld): Experimental evidence at protein level: Swiss-Prot protein existence level 1. [Non-structural protein 10]: Plays a pivotal role in viral transcription by stimulating both nsp14 3'-5' exoribonuclease and nsp16 2'-O-methyltransferase activities. Therefore plays an essential role in viral mRNAs cap methylation. From Severe acute respiratory syndrome coronavirus 2 (2019-nCoV) (SARS-CoV-2).
   1367..2467    +  CDS            malE (fragment): MALE_ECO57 - Experimental evidence at protein level: Swiss-Prot protein existence level 1. Part of the ABC transporter complex MalEFGK involved in maltose/maltodextrin import. Binds maltose and higher maltodextrins. From Escherichia coli O157:H7.
   2496..2668    +  terminator     CYC1 terminator (fragment): S. cerevisiae CYC1; transcription terminator for CYC1
   2704..2880    +  promoter       URA3 promoter (fragment): S. cerevisiae URA3
   2881..3684    +  CDS            URA3: orotidine-5'-phosphate decarboxylase, required for uracil biosynthesis; S. cerevisiae URA3; yeast auxotrophic marker, counterselectable with 5-fluoroorotic acid (5-FOA)
   3767..4749    -  rep_origin     2μ ori: yeast 2μ plasmid origin of replication
   4827..4856    +  terminator     T3Te terminator: phage T3 early transcription terminator
   4878..5465    +  rep_origin     ori: high-copy-number ColE1/pMB1/pBR322/pUC origin of replication
   5477..5504    -  terminator     T7Te terminator: phage T7 early transcription terminator
   5528..5719    -  CDS            rop: Rop protein, which maintains plasmids at low copy number; rop
   5720..6580    -  CDS            AmpR: β-lactamase; bla; confers resistance to ampicillin, carbenicillin, and related antibiotics
   6581..6683    -  promoter       cat promoter: promoter of the E. coli cat gene encoding chloramphenicol acetyltransferase
   6684..6715    -  terminator     tonB terminator: bidirectional E. coli tonB-P14 transcription terminator
