[The description below was written by a language model from this plasmid's Addgene catalogue record, the feature table of its GenBank file and pLannotate feature annotations shown in this document.]
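Description:
pGBW-m4046557 is an episomal yeast expression plasmid of 6,757 bp, built for producing the SARS-CoV-2 3C-like proteinase (the main protease, a mature product of the ORF1ab polyprotein) in Saccharomyces cerevisiae. It is a shuttle vector. In yeast it is maintained by the 2μ origin of replication and selected through the URA3 auxotrophic marker, which is driven by its own promoter and is also counterselectable with 5-fluoroorotic acid. In E. coli it replicates from a ColE1/pUC-type origin and is selected with ampicillin through a β-lactamase gene that is annotated as being driven by the cat promoter. A rop coding sequence sits next to AmpR, although the catalogue entry lists the plasmid as high copy. Short phage T3Te and T7Te terminators and the tonB terminator flank the bacterial modules and probably insulate them from transcriptional read-through.

The expression cassette runs from the constitutive TEF1 promoter to the CYC1 terminator. It contains a synthesized protease open reading frame of about 917 bp, recoded for S. cerevisiae codon usage, which is fused at its C terminus to a thrombin recognition site and then to E. coli maltose-binding protein (malE). MBP can serve as a solubility and affinity handle, and it can be removed with thrombin after purification. The automated annotation matches the insert to the replicase polyprotein 1a, but the functional text attached to that match describes nsp10. That text is generic to the polyprotein entry and does not describe this insert. The associated record places the plasmid in a set of tagged SARS-CoV-2 constructs intended for protein expression and/or purification in yeast. The depositor notes that the sequencing used for quality control may not cover the whole plasmid.
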