Addgene plasmid #149131: pGBW-m4046557
Purpose: Yeast Expression plasmid for SARS-CoV-2 3C-like proteinase
Depositing lab: Ginkgo Bioworks & Benjie Chen. Depositing organization: Ginkgo Bioworks.
Backbone
  Vector backbone: AmpR; 2u URA3
  Backbone size w/o insert (bp): 4078
  Vector type: Yeast Expression
  Selectable markers: URA3
Growth in bacteria
  Bacterial resistance: Ampicillin, 100 μg/mL
  Growth temperature: 37°C
  Growth strain: DH5alpha
  Copy number: High Copy
Gene/Insert
  Gene/Insert name: SARS-CoV-2 3C-like proteinase
  Species: S. cerevisiae (budding yeast); Severe acute respiratory syndrome coronavirus 2
  Insert size (bp): 917
  Mutation: Saccharomyces cerevisiae recode 1
  Entrez Gene: ORF1ab (a.k.a. GU280_gp01)
  Promoter: pTEF1
  Tag / fusion protein: Cleavable thrombin;MBP (C terminal on backbone)
  Cloning method: Unknown
Resource information
  A portion of this plasmid was derived from a plasmid made by: GinkgoBioworks
Depositor comments: NCBI Reference Sequence: YP_009725301.1. Created by gene synthesis with Not1 site. NGS used for QC was performed by Ginkgo and may not fully cover the entire plasmid.
How to cite: pGBW-m4046557 was a gift from Ginkgo Bioworks & Benjie Chen (Addgene plasmid # 149131 ; http://n2t.net/addgene:149131 ; RRID:Addgene_149131)
